Addgene plasmid #55558: mTurquoise-H3-23
Purpose: Localization: Nucleus/Histones, Excitation: 434, Emission: 474
Depositing lab: Michael Davidson. Depositing organization: Florida State University, Tallahassee.
Backbone
  Vector backbone: mTurquoise
  Backbone size w/o insert (bp): 4750
  Vector type: Mammalian Expression
  Selectable markers: Neomycin (select with G418)
Growth in bacteria
  Bacterial resistance: Kanamycin, 50 μg/mL
  Growth temperature: 37°C
  Growth strain: DH5alpha
  Copy number: High Copy
Gene/Insert
  Gene/Insert name: H3 (alt names: Human Histone H3; NM_003537.3)
  Species: H. sapiens (human)
  Entrez Gene: H3C2 (a.k.a. H3/l, H3C1, H3C10, H3C11, H3C12, H3C3, H3C4, H3C6, H3C7, H3C8, H3FL, HIST1H3B)
  Promoter: CMV
  Tag / fusion protein: mTurquoise (C terminal on backbone)
  Cloning method: Unknown
  Sequencing primers: 5′ CMV-F; 3′ SV40pA-R
Terms and licenses: Academic/Nonprofit Terms; Industry Terms
Depositor comments: H. sapiens (human) Histone H3. Excitation = 434; Emission = 474
How to cite: mTurquoise-H3-23 was a gift from Michael Davidson (Addgene plasmid # 55558 ; http://n2t.net/addgene:55558 ; RRID:Addgene_55558)
