[The description below was written by a language model from this plasmid's Addgene catalogue record and pLannotate feature annotations shown in this document.]
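Description:
mTurquoise-H3-23 is a mammalian expression plasmid that produces human histone H3 (H3C2/HIST1H3B) fused at its C terminus to the cyan fluorescent protein mTurquoise. It is built on an mTurquoise "N1-style" backbone. The sequenced record is 5,135 nt. The fusion is driven by the human cytomegalovirus immediate-early enhancer and promoter. The H3 coding region comes first, followed by a short stretch of residual multiple cloning site that acts as the linker, then the mammalian codon-optimized mTurquoise open reading frame, and finally an SV40 polyadenylation signal. The annotation software matched the histone to the bovine H3.1 entry, which reflects how highly conserved H3 is; the catalogue record gives the insert as human.

The plasmid replicates in E. coli from a high-copy ColE1/pUC-type origin and also carries an f1 origin for single-stranded DNA production. A single Tn5 NeoR/KanR (aph(3')-II) gene provides selection in both hosts. A bacterial bla-type promoter expresses it for kanamycin resistance in bacteria, and the SV40 enhancer/early promoter, paired with an HSV TK polyadenylation signal, expresses it for G418 selection of stably transfected mammalian cells. The short hits annotated as RSF ori, large T antigen, ble and bGH poly(A) are only fragments and are most likely backbone remnants, not functional elements.

The construct serves as a fluorescent localization marker. Incorporation of the tagged H3 into nucleosomes labels chromatin and the nucleus in cyan (excitation about 434 nm, emission about 474 nm), which suits live-cell imaging of nuclear and chromosome dynamics.
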