Features (pLannotate 1.2.2; 16 found; start..end, strand, type, name):
      1..51      +  rep_origin     RSF ori (fragment): Plasmids containing the RSF 1030 origin of replication can be propagated in E. coli cells that contain additional plasmids with compatible origins.
    119..422     +  enhancer       CMV enhancer: human cytomegalovirus immediate early enhancer
    423..626     +  promoter       CMV promoter: human cytomegalovirus (CMV) immediate early promoter
    662..1069    +  CDS            H31_BOVIN (sequence withheld): Experimental evidence at protein level: Swiss-Prot protein existence level 1. Core component of nucleosome. Nucleosomes wrap and compact DNA into chromatin, limiting DNA accessibility to the cellular machineries which require DNA as a template. Histones thereby play a central role in transcription regulation, DNA repair, DNA replication and chromosomal stability. DNA accessibility is regulated via a complex set of post-translational modifications of histones, also called histone code, and nucleosome remodeling. From Bos taurus (Bovine).
   1073..1125    +  misc_feature   MCS: multiple cloning site
   1139..1858    +  CDS            mTurquoise: enhanced monomeric variant of CFP (Goedhart et al., 2010) mammalian codon-optimized
   1875..1958    +  CDS            large T antigen (fragment): large T antigen from SV40 (simian virus 40)
   1981..2102    +  polyA_signal   SV40 poly(A) signal: SV40 polyadenylation signal
   2136..2564    -  rep_origin     f1 ori (sequence partly withheld): f1 bacteriophage origin of replication; arrow indicates direction of (+) strand synthesis
   2591..2695    +  promoter       AmpR promoter: bla
   2697..3054    +  promoter       SV40 promoter: SV40 enhancer and early promoter
   3089..3883    +  CDS            NeoR/KanR: aminoglycoside phosphotransferase from Tn5; aph(3')-II (or nptII); confers resistance to neomycin, kanamycin, and G418 (Geneticin®)
   3904..4056    +  CDS            ble (fragment): BLE_KLEPN - Experimental evidence at protein level: Swiss-Prot protein existence level 1. Binding protein with a strong affinity to the bleomycin family of antibiotics. Binds to CL990; an antimitotic-antibiotic compound. From Klebsiella pneumoniae.
   4115..4162    +  polyA_signal   HSV TK poly(A) signal: herpes simplex virus thymidine kinase polyadenylation signal (Cole and Stacy, 1985)
   4253..4269    -  polyA_signal   bGH poly(A) signal (fragment): bovine growth hormone polyadenylation signal
   4491..5079    +  rep_origin     ori: high-copy-number ColE1/pMB1/pBR322/pUC origin of replication
>Addgene plasmid #55558 | mTurquoise-H3-23 | addgene full sequence | sequence record 212986 | Addgene NGS Result
CATGTTCTTTCCTGCGTTATCCCCTGATTCTGTGGATAACCGTATTACCGCCATGCATTAGTTATTAATA
GTAATCAATTACGGGGTCATTAGTTCATAGCCCATATATGGAGTTCCGCGTTACATAACTTACGGTAAAT
GGCCCGCCTGGCTGACCGCCCAACGACCCCCGCCCATTGACGTCAATAATGACGTATGTTCCCATAGTAA
CGCCAATAGGGACTTTCCATTGACGTCAATGGGTGGAGTATTTACGGTAAACTGCCCACTTGGCAGTACA
TCAAGTGTATCATATGCCAAGTACGCCCCCTATTGACGTCAATGACGGTAAATGGCCCGCCTGGCATTAT
GCCCAGTACATGACCTTATGGGACTTTCCTACTTGGCAGTACATCTACGTATTAGTCATCGCTATTACCA
TGGTGATGCGGTTTTGGCAGTACATCAATGGGCGTGGATAGCGGTTTGACTCACGGGGATTTCCAAGTCT
CCACCCCATTGACGTCAATGGGAGTTTGTTTTGGCACCAAAATCAACGGGACTTTCCAAAATGTCGTAAC
AACTCCGCCCCATTGACGCAAATGGGCGGTAGGCGTGTACGGTGGGAGGTCTATATAAGCAGAGCTGGTT
TAGTGAACCGTCAGATCCGCTAGCCGCCACC
[408 nt withheld, positions 662-1069]
GATCTCGAGCTCAAGCTTCGAATTCTGCAGTCGACGGTACCGCGGGCCCGGGATCCACCGGTCGCCACCA
TGGTGAGCAAGGGCGAGGAGCTGTTCACCGGGGTGGTGCCCATCCTGGTCGAGCTGGACGGCGACGTAAA
CGGCCACAAGTTCAGCGTGTCCGGCGAGGGCGAGGGCGATGCCACCTACGGCAAGCTGACCCTGAAGTTC
ATCTGCACCACCGGCAAGCTGCCCGTGCCCTGGCCCACCCTCGTGACCACCCTGTCCTGGGGCGTGCAGT
GCTTCGCCCGCTACCCCGACCACATGAAGCAGCACGACTTCTTCAAGTCCGCCATGCCCGAAGGCTACGT
CCAGGAGCGCACCATCTTCTTCAAGGACGACGGCAACTACAAGACCCGCGCCGAGGTGAAGTTCGAGGGC
GACACCCTGGTGAACCGCATCGAGCTGAAGGGCATCGACTTCAAGGAGGACGGCAACATCCTGGGGCACA
AGCTGGAGTACAACTACATCAGCGACAACGTCTATATCACCGCCGACAAGCAGAAGAACGGCATCAAGGC
CAACTTCAAGATCCGCCACAACATCGAGGACGGCGGCGTGCAGCTCGCCGACCACTACCAGCAGAACACC
CCCATCGGCGACGGCCCCGTGCTGCTGCCCGACAACCACTACCTGAGCACCCAGTCCAAGCTGAGCAAAG
ACCCCAACGAGAAGCGCGATCACATGGTCCTGCTGGAGTTCGTGACCGCCGCCGGGATCACTCTCGGCAT
GGACGAGCTGTACAAGTAAAGCGGCCGCGACTCTAGATCATAATCAGCCATACCACATTTGTAGAGGTTT
TACTTGCTTTAAAAAACCTCCCACACCTCCCCCTGAACCTGAAACATAAAATGAATGCAATTGTTGTTGT
TAACTTGTTTATTGCAGCTTATAATGGTTACAAATAAAGCAATAGCATCACAAATTTCACAAATAAAGCA
TTTTTTTCACTGCATTCTAGTTGTGGTTTGTCCAAACTCATCAATGTATCTTAAGGCGTAAATTGTAAGC
GTTAATATTTTGTTAAAATTCGCGTTAAATTTTTGTTAAATCAGCTCATTTTTTAACCAATAGGCCGAAA
TCGGCAAAATCCCTTATAAATCAAAAGAATAGACCGAGATAGGGT
[37 nt withheld, positions 2235-2271]
AAAGAACGTGGACTCCAACGTCAAAGG
[49 nt withheld, positions 2299-2347]
T
[91 nt withheld, positions 2349-2439]
G
[124 nt withheld, positions 2441-2564]
CAGGTGGCACTTTTCGGGGAAATGTGCGCGGAACCCCTATTTGTTTATTTTTCTAAATACATTCAAATAT
GTATCCGCTCATGAGACAATAACCCTGATAAATGCTTCAATAATATTGAAAAAGGAAGAGTCCTGAGGCG
GAAAGAACCAGCTGTGGAATGTGTGTCAGTTAGGGTGTGGAAAGTCCCCAGGCTCCCCAGCAGGCAGAAG
TATGCAAAGCATGCATCTCAATTAGTCAGCAACCAGGTGTGGAAAGTCCCCAGGCTCCCCAGCAGGCAGA
AGTATGCAAAGCATGCATCTCAATTAGTCAGCAACCATAGTCCCGCCCCTAACTCCGCCCATCCCGCCCC
TAACTCCGCCCAGTTCCGCCCATTCTCCGCCCCATGGCTGACTAATTTTTTTTATTTATGCAGAGGCCGA
GGCCGCCTCGGCCTCTGAGCTATTCCAGAAGTAGTGAGGAGGCTTTTTTGGAGGCCTAGGCTTTTGCAAA
GATCGATCAAGAGACAGGATGAGGATCGTTTCGCATGATTGAACAAGATGGATTGCACGCAGGTTCTCCG
GCCGCTTGGGTGGAGAGGCTATTCGGCTATGACTGGGCACAACAGACAATCGGCTGCTCTGATGCCGCCG
TGTTCCGGCTGTCAGCGCAGGGGCGCCCGGTTCTTTTTGTCAAGACCGACCTGTCCGGTGCCCTGAATGA
ACTGCAAGACGAGGCAGCGCGGCTATCGTGGCTGGCCACGACGGGCGTTCCTTGCGCAGCTGTGCTCGAC
GTTGTCACTGAAGCGGGAAGGGACTGGCTGCTATTGGGCGAAGTGCCGGGGCAGGATCTCCTGTCATCTC
ACCTTGCTCCTGCCGAGAAAGTATCCATCATGGCTGATGCAATGCGGCGGCTGCATACGCTTGATCCGGC
TACCTGCCCATTCGACCACCAAGCGAAACATCGCATCGAGCGAGCACGTACTCGGATGGAAGCCGGTCTT
GTCGATCAGGATGATCTGGACGAAGAGCATCAGGGGCTCGCGCCAGCCGAACTGTTCGCCAGGCTCAAGG
CGAGCATGCCCGACGGCGAGGATCTCGTCGTGACCCATGGCGATGCCTGCTTGCCGAATATCATGGTGGA
AAATGGCCGCTTTTCTGGATTCATCGACTGTGGCCGGCTGGGTGTGGCGGACCGCTATCAGGACATAGCG
TTGGCTACCCGTGATATTGCTGAAGAGCTTGGCGGCGAATGGGCTGACCGCTTCCTCGTGCTTTACGGTA
TCGCCGCTCCCGATTCGCAGCGCATCGCCTTCTATCGCCTTCTTGACGAGTTCTTCTGAGCGGGACTCTG
GGGTTCGAAATGACCGACCAAGCGACGCCCAACCTGCCATCACGAGATTTCGATTCCACCGCCGCCTTCT
ATGAAAGGTTGGGCTTCGGAATCGTTTTCCGGGACGCCGGCTGGATGATCCTCCAGCGCGGGGATCTCAT
GCTGGAGTTCTTCGCCCACCCTAGGGGGAGGCTAACTGAAACACGGAAGGAGACAATACCGGAAGGAACC
CGCGCTATGACGGCAATAAAAAGACAGAATAAAACGCACGGTGTTGGGTCGTTTGTTCATAAACGCGGGG
TTCGGTCCCAGGGCTGGCACTCTGTCGATACCCCACCGAGACCCCATTGGGGCCAATACGCCCGCGTTTC
TTCCTTTTCCCCACCCCACCCCCCAAGTTCGGGTGAAGGCCCAGGGCTCGCAGCCAACGTCGGGGCGGCA
GGCCCTGCCATAGCCTCAGGTTACTCATATATACTTTAGATTGATTTAAAACTTCATTTTTAATTTAAAA
GGATCTAGGTGAAGATCCTTTTTGATAATCTCATGACCAAAATCCCTTAACGTGAGTTTTCGTTCCACTG
AGCGTCAGACCCCGTAGAAAAGATCAAAGGATCTTCTTGAGATCCTTTTTTTCTGCGCGTAATCTGCTGC
TTGCAAACAAAAAAACCACCGCTACCAGCGGTGGTTTGTTTGCCGGATCAAGAGCTACCAACTCTTTTTC
CGAAGGTAACTGGCTTCAGCAGAGCGCAGATACCAAATACTGTTCTTCTAGTGTAGCCGTAGTTAGGCCA
CCACTTCAAGAACTCTGTAGCACCGCCTACATACCTCGCTCTGCTAATCCTGTTACCAGTGGCTGCTGCC
AGTGGCGATAAGTCGTGTCTTACCGGGTTGGACTCAAGACGATAGTTACCGGATAAGGCGCAGCGGTCGG
GCTGAACGGGGGGTTCGTGCACACAGCCCAGCTTGGAGCGAACGACCTACACCGAACTGAGATACCTACA
GCGTGAGCTATGAGAAAGCGCCACGCTTCCCGAAGGGAGAAAGGCGGACAGGTATCCGGTAAGCGGCAGG
GTCGGAACAGGAGAGCGCACGAGGGAGCTTCCAGGGGGAAACGCCTGGTATCTTTATAGTCCTGTCGGGT
TTCGCCACCTCTGACTTGAGCGTCGATTTTTGTGATGCTCGTCAGGGGGGCGGAGCCTATGGAAAAACGC
CAGCAACGCGGCCTTTTTACGGTTCCTGGCCTTTTGCTGGCCTTTTGCTCA
