>Addgene plasmid #55558 | mTurquoise-H3-23 | depositor partial sequence | sequence record 85965 | insert sequence
ACCGTCAGATCCGCTAGCCGCCACC
[408 nt withheld, positions 26-433]
GATCTCGAGCTCAAGCTTCGAATTCTGCAGTCGACGGTACCGCGGGCCCGGGATCCACCGGTCGCCACCA
TGGTGAGCAAGGGCGAGGAGCTGTTCACCGGGGTGGTGCCCATCCTGGTCGAGCTGGACGGCGACGTAAA
CGGCCACAAGTTCAGCGTGTCCGGCGAGGGCGAGGGCGATGCCACCTACGGCAAGCTGACCCTGAAGTTC
ATCTGCACCACCGGCAAGCTGCCCGTGCCCTGGCCCACCCTCGTGACCACCCTGTCCTGGGGCGTGCAGT
GCTTCGCCCGCTACCCCGACCACATGAAGCAGCACGACTTCTTCAAGTCCGCCATGCCCGAAGGCTACGT
CCAGGAGCGCACCATCTTCTTCAAGGACGACGGCAACTACAAGACCCGCGCCGAGGTGAAGTTCGAGGGC
GACACCCTGGTGAACCGCATCGAGCTGAAGGGCATCGACTTCAAGGAGGACGGCAACATCCTGGGGCACA
AGCTGGAGTACAACTACATCAGCGACAACGTCTATATCACCGCCGACAAGCAGAAGAACGGCATCAAGGC
CAACTTCAAGATCCGCCACAACATCGAGGACGGCGGCGTGCAGCTCGCCGACCACTACCAGCAGAACACC
CCCATCGGCGACGGCCCCGTGCTGCTGCCCGACAACCACTACCTGAGCACCCAGTCCAAGCTGAGCAAAG
ACCCCAACGAGAAGCGCGATCACATGGTCCTGCTGGAGTTCGTGACCGCCGCCGGGATCACTCTCGGCAT
GGACGAGCTGTACAAGTAAAGCGGCCGCGACTCTAGATCA
